>Addgene plasmid #225872 | pLenti-K36M TAIL[1-44]-3AID-HA-2A-mCherryBSD | addgene full sequence | sequence record 449913 | Addgene NGS Result
TTGAGATCCTTTTTTTCTGCGCGTAATCTGCTGCTTGCAAACAAAAAAACCACCGCTACCAGCGGTGGTT
TGTTTGCCGGATCAAGAGCTACCAACTCTTTTTCCGAAGGTAACTGGCTTCAGCAGAGCGCAGATACCAA
ATACTGTTCTTCTAGTGTAGCCGTAGTTAGGCCACCACTTCAAGAACTCTGTAGCACCGCCTACATACCT
CGCTCTGCTAATCCTGTTACCAGTGGCTGCTGCCAGTGGCGATAAGTCGTGTCTTACCGGGTTGGACTCA
AGACGATAGTTACCGGATAAGGCGCAGCGGTCGGGCTGAACGGGGGGTTCGTGCACACAGCCCAGCTTGG
AGCGAACGACCTACACCGAACTGAGATACCTACAGCGTGAGCTATGAGAAAGCGCCACGCTTCCCGAAGG
GAGAAAGGCGGACAGGTATCCGGTAAGCGGCAGGGTCGGAACAGGAGAGCGCACGAGGGAGCTTCCAGGG
GGAAACGCCTGGTATCTTTATAGTCCTGTCGGGTTTCGCCACCTCTGACTTGAGCGTCGATTTTTGTGAT
GCTCGTCAGGGGGGCGGAGCCTATGGAAAAACGCCAGCAACGCGGCCTTTTTACGGTTCCTGGCCTTTTG
CTGGCCTTTTGCTCACATGCTGCTAGAGATTTTCCACACTGACTAAAAGGGTCTGAGGGATCTCTAGTTA
CCAGAGTCACACAACAGACGGGCACACACTACTTGAAGCACTCAAGGCAAGCTTTATTGAGGCTTAAGCA
GTGGGTTCCCTAGTTAGCCAGAGAGCTCCCAGGCTCAGATCTGGTCTAACCAGAGAGACCCAGTACAGTC
CGGATGCAGCTCTCGGGCCATGTGATGAAATGCTAGGCGGCTGTCAAACCTCCACTCTAATACTTCTCTC
TCCGGGTCATCCATCCCATGCAGGCTCACAGGGTGTAACAAGCGGGTGTTCTCTCCTTCATTGGCTTCTT
CTACCTTCTCTTGCTCAACTGGTACTAGCTTGTAGCACCATCCAAAGGTCAGTGGATATCTGATCCCTGG
CCCTGGTGTGTAGTTCTGCCAATCAGGGAAGTAGCCTTGTGTGTGGTAGATCCACAGATCAAGGATATCT
TGTCTTCGTTGGGAGTGAATTAGCCCTTCCAGTCCCCCCTTTTCTTTTAAAAAGTGGCTAAGATCTACAG
CTGCCTTGTAAGTCATTGGTCTTAAAGGTACCTGAGGTGTGACTGGAAAACCCACCTCCTCCTCCTCTTG
TGCTTCTAGCCAGGCACAATCAGCATTGGTAGCTGCTGTATTGCTACTTGTGATTGCTCCATGTTTTTCT
AGGTCTCGATCGAGGTCGACGGTATCGATGCGGGGAGGCGGCCCAAAGGGAGATCCGACTCGTCTGAGGG
CGAAGGCGAAGACGCGGAAGAGGCCGCAGAGCCGGCAGCAGGCCGCGGGAAGGAAGGTCCGCTGGATTGA
GGGCCGAAGGGACGTAGCAGAAGGACGTCCCGCGCAGAATCCAGGTGGCAACACAGGCGAGCAGCCAAGG
AAAGGACGATGATTTCCCCGACAACACCACGGAATTGTCAGTGCCCAACAGCCGAGCCCCTGTCCAGCAG
CGGGCAAGGCAGGCGGCGATGAGTTCCGCCGTGGCAATAGGGAGGGGGAAAGCGAAAGTCCCGGAAAGGA
GCTGACAGGTGGTGGCAATGCCCCAACCAGTGGGGGTTGCGTCAGCAAACACAGTGCACACCACGCCACG
TTGCCTGACAACGGGCCACAACTCCTCATAAAGAGACAGCAACCAGGATTTATACAAGGAGGAGAAAATG
AAAGCCATACGGGAAGCAATAGCATGATACAAAGGCATTAAAGCAGCGTATCCACATAGCGTAAAAGGAG
CAACATAGTTAAGAATACCAGTCAATCTTTCACAAATTTTGTAATCCAGAGGTTGATTATCGATAAGCTT
GATATCGAATTGTACCTAGTGGAACCGGAACCCTTAAACATGTATAACTTCGTATAATGTATGCTATACG
AAGTTATTAGGTCCCTCGACGAATTCTTAGCCCTCCCACACATAACCAGAGGGCAGCAATTCACGAATCC
CAACTGCCGTCGGCTGTCCATCACTGTCCTTCACTATGGCTTTGATCCCAGGATGCAGATCGAGAAGCAC
CTGTCGGCACCGTCCGCAGGGGCTCAAGATGCCCCTGTTCTCATTTCCGATCGCGACGATACAAGTCAGG
TTGCCAGCTGCCGCAGCAGCAGCAGTGCCCAGCACCACGAGTTCTGCACAAGGTCCCCCAGTAAAATGAT
ATACATTGACACCAGTGAAGATGCGGCCGTCGCTAGAGAGAGCTGCGCTGGCGACGCTGTAGTCTTCAGA
GATGGGGATGCTGTTGATTGTAGCCGTTGCTCTTTCAATGAGGGTGGATTCTTCTTGAGACAAAGGCTTG
GCCATGCTACCGCTGCCGCTACCCTTGTACAGCTCGTCCATGCCGCCGGTGGAGTGGCGGCCCTCGGCGC
GTTCGTACTGTTCCACGATGGTGTAGTCCTCGTTGTGGGAGGTGATGTCCAACTTGATGTTGACGTTGTA
GGCGCCGGGCAGCTGCACGGGCTTCTTGGCCTTGTAGGTGGTCTTGACCTCAGCGTCGTAGTGGCCGCCG
TCCTTCAGCTTCAGCCTCTGCTTGATCTCGCCCTTCAGGGCGCCGTCCTCGGGGTACATCCGCTCGGAGG
AGGCCTCCCAGCCCATGGTCTTCTTCTGCATTACGGGGCCGTCGGAGGGGAAGTTGGTGCCGCGCAGCTT
CACCTTGTAGATGAACTCGCCGTCCTGCAGGGAGGAGTCCTGGGTCACGGTCACCACGCCGCCGTCCTCG
AAGTTCATCACGCGCTCCCACTTGAAGCCCTCGGGGAAGGACAGCTTCAAGTAGTCGGGGATGTCGGCGG
GGTGCTTCACGTAGGCCTTGGAGCCGTACATGAACTGAGGGGACAGGATGTCCCAGGCGAAGGGCAGGGG
GCCACCCTTGGTCACCTTCAGCTTGGCGGTCTGGGTGCCCTCGTAGGGGCGGCCCTCGCCCTCGCCCTCG
ATCTCGAACTCGTGGCCGTTCACGGAGCCCTCCATGTGCACCTTGAAGCGCATGAACTCCTTGATGATGG
CCATGTTATCCTCCTCGCCCTTGCTCACCATTGGGCCAGGATTCTCCTCGACATCTCCGCAAGTTAGGAG
GCTTCCCCTTCCCTCTCCAGATCCAGCATAATCAGGCACATCATAAGGGTATCCGGCGCTGCCAGCGTAG
TCAGGCACATCATAGGGGTATTTATACATTCGCAGATCAATTTTCCGCAAGTAGGGGGCTCCGTCCATAC
TTACTTTTACAAATGCTGCCGCCTCGGGGCCTCCAGAACTCTTTTGGCAACTGACCATTACATTCTTGCG
GTATGATCTGACGGGGGGCCAACCGACTACTTGAGCTTTTGCCGGGGGTTTAGCTGGGTCTTTCGGACAT
GCACTCTTCTCTTTGGAAGATTTATACATGCGGAGATCTATTTTCCTAAGGTACGGGGCGCCGTCCATGC
TAACTTTAACGAATGCTGCAGCCTCTGGTCCGCCACTAGACTTTTGACAAGATACCATAACATTCTTGCG
ATAGGATCTGACAGGCGGCCAACCAACTACTTGAGCTTTGGCGGGTGGCTTCGCAGGGTCCTTCGGGCAG
GCGCTCTTTTCTTTGCTGCTCTTATACATCCTAAGGTCGATTTTCCTCAAGTACGGCGCACCATCCATGG
AAACCTTTACAAACGCTGCGGCCTCTGGACCTCCGCTTGATTTTTGACATGATACCATAACATTTTTCCT
GTATGAGCGCACAGGAGGCCAACCGACGACCTGAGCCTTCGCCGGCGGCTTTGCAGGGTCTTTTGGACAG
GCACTTTTCTCCTTACTCAATTGGCCGGAAATCGATGGTGCATAATCAGGAACATCATAGGGGTATTTAT
ACATTCGCAGATCAATTTTCCGCAAGTAGGGGGCTCCGTCCATACTTACTTTTACAAATGCTGCCGCCTC
GGGGCCTCCAGAACTCTTTTGGCAACTGACCATTACATTCTTGCGGTATGATCTGACGGGGGGCCAACCG
ACTACTTGAGCTTTTGCCGGGGGTTTAGCTGGGTCTTTCGGACATGCACTCTTCTCTTTGGAAGATTTAT
ACATGCGGAGATCTATTTTCCTAAGGTACGGGGCGCCGTCCATGCTAACTTTAACGAATGCTGCAGCCTC
TGGTCCGCCACTAGACTTTTGACAAGATACCATAACATTCTTGCGATAGGATCTGACAGGCGGCCAACCA
ACTACTTGAGCTTTGGCGGGTGGCTTCGCAGGGTCCTTCGGGCAGGCGCTCTTTTCTTTGCTGCTCTTAT
ACATCCTAAGGTCGATTTTCCTCAAGTACGGCGCACCATCCATGGAAACCTTTACAAACGCTGCGGCCTC
TGGACCTCCGCTTGATTTTTGACATGATACCATAACATTTTTCCTGTATGAGCGCACAGGAGGCCAACCG
ACGACCTGAGCCTTCGCCGGCGGCTTTGCAGGGTCTTTTGGACAGGCACTTTTCTCCTTACTCAATTGGC
CGGAAATCGATGGTGCATAATCAGGAACATCATAAGGATAGCCACCGTTAACCCCGGGCCTGTAGCGATG
AGGCTTCATCACCCCGCCGGTAGAGGGAGCGCTTTTCCTGGCGGCTTTCGTGGCCAGCTGTTTGCGGGGG
GCTTTCACACCGGTGGACTTACGAGCAGTCTGCTTGGTTCGGGCCATATTAAAATGCTAGCTCACGACAC
CTGAAATGGAAGAAAAAAACTTTGAACCACTGTCTGAGGCTTGAGAATGAACCAAGATCCAAACTCAAAA
AGGGCAAATTCCAAGGAGAATTACATCAAGTGCCAAGCTGGCCTAACTTCAGTCTCCACCCACTCAGTGT
GGGGAAACTCCATCGCATAAAACCCCTCCCCCCAACCTAAAGACGACGTACTCCAAAAGCGCGAGAACTA
ATCGAGGTGCCTGGACGGCGCCCGGTACTCCGTGGAGTCACATGAAGCGACGGCTGAGGACGGAAAGGCC
CTTTTCCTTTGTGTGGGTGACTCACCCGCCCGCTCTCCCGAGCGCCGCGTCCTCCATTTTGAGCTCCCTG
CAGCAGGGCCGGGAAGCGGCCATCTTTCCGCTCACGCAACTGGTGCCGACCGGGCCAGCCTTGCCGCCCA
GGGCGGGGCGATACACGGCGGCGCGAGGCCAGGCACCAGAGCAGGCCGGCCAGCTTGAGACTACCCCCGT
CCGATTCTCGGTGGCCGCGCTCGCAGGCCCCGCCTCGCCGAACATGTGCGCTGGGACGCACGGGCCCCGT
CGCCGCCCGCGGCCCCAAAAACCGAAATACCAGTGTGCAGATCTTGGCCCGCATTTACAAGACTATCTTG
CCAGAAAAAAAGCGTCGCAGCAGGTCATCAAAAATTTTAAATGGCTAGAGACTTATCGAAAGCAGCGAGA
CAGGCGCGAAGGTGCCACCAGATTCGCACGCGGCGGCCCCAGCGCCCAGGCCAGGCCTCAACTCAAGCAC
GAGGCGAAGGGGCTCCTTAAGCGCAAGGCCTCGAACTCTCCCACCCACTTCCAACCCGAAGCTCGGGATC
AAGAATCACGTACTGCAGCCAGGTGGAAGTAATTCAAGGCACGCAAGGGCCATAACCCGTAAAGAGGCCA
GGCCCGCGGGAACCACACACGGCACTTACCTGTGTTCTGGCGGCAAACCCGTTGCGAAAAAGAACGTTCA
CGGCGACTACTGCACTTATATACGGTTCTCCCCCACCCTCGGGAAAAAGGCGGAGCCAGTACACGACATC
ACTTTCCCAGTTTACCCCGCGCCACCTTCTCTAGGCACCGGTTCAATTGCCGACCCCTCCCCCCAACTTC
TCGGGGACTGTGGGCGATGTGCGCTCTGCCCACTGACGGGCACATGCATGGCGGTAATACGGTTATCCAC
GCGGCCGCCTGAGTCAAATGGGATCTCTAGAGCGGGCCCGGTACTAACCAAACTGGATCTCTGCTGTCCC
TGTAATAAACCCGAAAATTTTGAATTTTTGTAATTTGTTTTTGTAATTCTTTAGTTTGTATGTCTGTTGC
TATTATGTCTACTATTCTTTCCCCTGCACTGTACCCCCCAATCCCCCCTTTTCTTTTAAAATTGTGGATG
AATACTGCCATTTGTCTGCAGAATTGGCGCACGCAGTGCCGATCCGTTCACTAATCGAATGGATCTGTCT
CTGTCTCTCTCTCCACCTTCTTCTTCTATTCCTTCGGGCCTGTCGGGTCCCCTCGGGGTTGGGAGGTGGG
TCTGAAACGATAATGGTGAATATCCCTGCCTAACTCTATTCACTATAGAAAGTACAGCAAAAACTATTCT
TAAACCTACCAAGCCTCCTACTATCATTATGAATAATTTTATATACCACAGCCAATTTGTTATGTTAAAC
CAATTCCACAAACTTGCCCATTTATCTAATTCCAATAATTCTTGTTCATTCTTTTCTTGCTGGTTTTGCG
ATTCTTCAATTAAGGAGTGTATTAAGCTTGTGTAATTGTTAATTTCTCTGTCCCACTCCATCCAGGTCGT
GTGATTCCAAATCTGTTCCAGAGATTTATTACTCCAACTAGCATTCCAAGGCACAGCAGTGGTGCAAATG
AGTTTTCCAGAGCAACCCCAAATCCCCAGGAGCTGTTGATCCTTTAGGTATCTTTCCACAGCCAGGATTC
TTGCCTGGAGCTGCTTGATGCCCCAGACTGTGAGTTGCAACAGATGCTGTTGCGCCTCAATAGCCCTCAG
CAAATTGTTCTGCTGCTGCACTATACCAGACAATAATTGTCTGGCCTGTACCGTCAGCGTCATTGACGCT
GCGCCCATAGTGCTTCCTGCTGCTCCCAAGAACCCAAGGAACAAAGCTCCTATTCCCACTGCTCTTTTTT
CTCTCTGCACCACTCTTCTCTTTGCCTTGGTGGGTGCTACTCCTAATGGTTCAATTTTTACTACTTTATA
TTTATATAATTCACTTCTCCAATTGTCCCTCATATCTCCTCCTCCAGGTCTGAAGATCAGCGGCCGGCCG
CTTGCTGTGCGGTGGTCTTACTTTTGTTTTGCTCTTCCTCTATCTTGTCTAAAGCTTCCTTGGTGTCTTT
TATCTCTATCCTTTGATGCACACAATAGAGGGTTGCTACTGTATTATATAATGATCTAAGTTCTTCTGAT
CCTGTCTGAAGGGATGGTTGTAGCTGTCCCAGTATTTGTCTACAGCCTTCTGATGTTTCTAACAGGCCAG
GATTAACTGCGAATCGTTCTAGCTCCCTGCTTGCCCATACTATATGTTTTAATTTATATTTTTTCTTTCC
CCCTGGCCTTAACCGAATTTTTTCCCATCGCGATCTAATTCTCCCCCGCTTAATACTGACGCTCTCGCAC
CCATCTCTCTCCTTCTAGCCTCCGCTAGTCAAAATTTTTGGCGTACTCACCAGTCGCCGCCCCTCGCCTC
TTGCCGTGCGCGCTTCAGCAAGCCGAGTCCTGCGTCGAGAGAGCTCCTCTGGTTTCCCTTTCGCTTTCAA
GTCCCTGTTCGGGCGCCACTGCTAGAGATTTTCCACACTGACTAAAAGGGTCTGAGGGATCTCTAGTTAC
CAGAGTCACACAACAGACGGGCACACACTACTTGAAGCACTCAAGGCAAGCTTTATTGAGGCTTAAGCAG
TGGGTTCCCTAGTTAGCCAGAGAGCTCCCAGGCTCAGATCTGGTCTAACCAGAGAGACCCAGTACAGGCA
AAACGCGCTGCTTATATAGACCTCCCACCGTACACGCCTACCGCCCATTTGCGTCAATGGGGCGGAGTTG
TTACGACATTTTGGAAAGTCCCGTTGATTTTGGTGCCAAAACAAACTCCCATTGACGTCAATGGGGTGGA
GACTTGGAAATCCCCGTGAGTCAAACCGCTATCCACGCCCATTGATGTACTGCCAAAACCGCATCACCAT
GGTAATAGCGATGACTAATACGTAGATGTACTGCCAAGTAGGAAAGTCCCATAAGGTCATGTACTGGGCA
TAATGCCAGGCGGGCCATTTACCGTCATTGACGTCAATAGGGGGCGTACTTGGCATATGATACACTTGAT
GTACTGCCAAGTGGGCAGTTTACCGTAAATACTCCACCCATTGACGTCAATGGAAAGTCCCTATTGGCGT
TACTATGGGAACATACGTCATTATTGACGTCAATGGGCGGGGGTCGTTGGGCGGTCAGCCAGGCGGGCCA
TTTACCGTAAGTTATGTAACGCGGAACTCCATATATGGGCTATGAACTAATGACCCCGTAATTGATTACT
ATTAATAACTAGTCAATAATCAATGTCAACGCGTATATCTGGCCCGTACATCGCGAAGCAGCGCAAAACG
CCTAACCCTAAGCAGATTCTTCATGCAATTGTCGGTCAAGCCTTGCCTTGTTGTAGCTTAAATTTTGCTC
GCGCACTACTCAGCGACCTCCAACACACAAGCAGGGAGCAGATACTGGCTTAACTATGCGGCATCAGAGC
AGATTGTACTGAGAGTGCACCATAGGGGATCGGGAGATCTCCCGATCCGTCGACGTCAGGTGGCACTTTT
CGGGGAAATGTGCGCGGAACCCCTATTTGTTTATTTTTCTAAATACATTCAAATATGTATCCGCTCATGA
GACAATAACCCTGATAAATGCTTCAATAATATTGAAAAAGGAAGAGTATGAGTATTCAACATTTCCGTGT
CGCCCTTATTCCCTTTTTTGCGGCATTTTGCCTTCCTGTTTTTGCTCACCCAGAAACGCTGGTGAAAGTA
AAAGATGCTGAAGATCAGTTGGGTGCACGAGTGGGTTACATCGAACTGGATCTCAACAGCGGTAAGATCC
TTGAGAGTTTTCGCCCCGAAGAACGTTTTCCAATGATGAGCACTTTTAAAGTTCTGCTATGTGGCGCGGT
ATTATCCCGTATTGACGCCGGGCAAGAGCAACTCGGTCGCCGCATACACTATTCTCAGAATGACTTGGTT
GAGTACTCACCAGTCACAGAAAAGCATCTTACGGATGGCATGACAGTAAGAGAATTATGCAGTGCTGCCA
TAACCATGAGTGATAACACTGCGGCCAACTTACTTCTGACAACGATCGGAGGACCGAAGGAGCTAACCGC
TTTTTTGCACAACATGGGGGATCATGTAACTCGCCTTGATCGTTGGGAACCGGAGCTGAATGAAGCCATA
CCAAACGACGAGCGTGACACCACGATGCCTGTAGCAATGGCAACAACGTTGCGCAAACTATTAACTGGCG
AACTACTTACTCTAGCTTCCCGGCAACAATTAATAGACTGGATGGAGGCGGATAAAGTTGCAGGACCACT
TCTGCGCTCGGCCCTTCCGGCTGGCTGGTTTATTGCTGATAAATCTGGAGCCGGTGAGCGTGGGTCTCGC
GGTATCATTGCAGCACTGGGGCCAGATGGTAAGCCCTCCCGTATCGTAGTTATCTACACGACGGGGAGTC
AGGCAACTATGGATGAACGAAATAGACAGATCGCTGAGATAGGTGCCTCACTGATTAAGCATTGGTAACT
GTCAGACCAAGTTTACTCATATATACTTTAGATTGATTTAAAACTTCATTTTTAATTTAAAAGGATCTAG
GTGAAGATCCTTTTTGATAATCTCATGACCAAAATCCCTTAACGTGAGTTTTCGTTCCACTGAGCGTCAG
ACCCCGTAGAAAAGATCAAAGGATCTTC
Features (pLannotate 1.2.2; 27 found; start..end, strand, type, name):
      1..589     +  rep_origin     ori: high-copy-number ColE1/pMB1/pBR322/pUC origin of replication
    651..831     -  LTR            5' LTR (truncated): truncated 5' long terminal repeat (LTR) from HIV-1
    838..1338    -  CDS            nef (fragment): NEF_HV1LA - Experimental evidence at protein level: Swiss-Prot protein existence level 1. Extracellular Nef protein targets CD4(+) T-lymphocytes for apoptosis by interacting with CXCR4 surface receptors. From Human immunodeficiency virus type 1 group M subtype B (isolate Lai) (HIV-1).
   1340..1359    -  misc_feature   MCS (fragment): pBluescript multiple cloning site
   1360..1948    -  misc_feature   WPRE: woodchuck hepatitis virus posttranscriptional regulatory element
   1948..1971    -  misc_feature   MCS (fragment): pBluescript multiple cloning site
   2004..2037    -  protein_bind   loxP: Cre-mediated recombination occurs in the 8-bp core sequence (GCATACAT). Cre recombinase
   2057..2455    -  CDS            BSD: blasticidin S deaminase; Aspergillus terreus BSD; confers resistance to blasticidin
   2474..3181    -  CDS            mCherry: mCherry is a basic (constitutively fluorescent) red fluorescent protein published in 2004, derived from Discosoma sp.. It is reported to be a very rapidly-maturing monomer with low acid sensitivity.
   3305..3484    -  CDS            IAA4 (fragment): IAA4_ARATH - Also known as AUX2-11. Experimental evidence at protein level: Swiss-Prot protein existence level 1. Aux/IAA proteins are short-lived transcriptional factors that function as repressors of early auxin response genes at low auxin concentrations. Repression is thought to result from the interaction with auxin response factors (ARFs), proteins that bind to the auxin- responsive promoter element (AuxRE). Formation of heterodimers with ARF proteins may alter their ability to modulate early auxin response genes expression. From Arabidopsis thaliana (Mouse-ear cress).
   3503..3727    -  CDS            IAA17 (fragment): IAA17_ARATH - Also known as AXR3. Experimental evidence at protein level: Swiss-Prot protein existence level 1. Aux/IAA proteins are short-lived transcriptional factors that function as repressors of early auxin response genes at low auxin concentrations. Repression is thought to result from the interaction with auxin response factors (ARFs), proteins that bind to the auxin- responsive promoter element (AuxRE). Formation of heterodimers with ARF proteins may alter their ability to modulate early auxin response genes expression. From Arabidopsis thaliana (Mouse-ear cress).
   3710..3976    -  CDS            IAA9 (fragment): IAA9_ARATH - Experimental evidence at protein level: Swiss-Prot protein existence level 1. Aux/IAA proteins are short-lived transcriptional factors that function as repressors of early auxin response genes at low auxin concentrations. Repression is thought to result from the interaction with auxin response factors (ARFs), proteins that bind to the auxin- responsive promoter element (AuxRE). Formation of heterodimers with ARF proteins may alter their ability to modulate early auxin response genes expression. From Arabidopsis thaliana (Mouse-ear cress).
   3980..4159    -  CDS            IAA4 (fragment): IAA4_ARATH - Also known as AUX2-11. Experimental evidence at protein level: Swiss-Prot protein existence level 1. Aux/IAA proteins are short-lived transcriptional factors that function as repressors of early auxin response genes at low auxin concentrations. Repression is thought to result from the interaction with auxin response factors (ARFs), proteins that bind to the auxin- responsive promoter element (AuxRE). Formation of heterodimers with ARF proteins may alter their ability to modulate early auxin response genes expression. From Arabidopsis thaliana (Mouse-ear cress).
   4178..4426    -  CDS            IAA14 (fragment): IAA14_ARATH - Also known as SLR1. Experimental evidence at protein level: Swiss-Prot protein existence level 1. Aux/IAA proteins are short-lived transcriptional factors that function as repressors of early auxin response genes at low auxin concentrations. Repression is thought to result from the interaction with auxin response factors (ARFs), proteins that bind to the auxin- responsive promoter element (AuxRE). Formation of heterodimers with ARF proteins may alter their ability to modulate early auxin response genes expression. From Arabidopsis thaliana (Mouse-ear cress).
   4673..4807    -  CDS            His3.3A (fragment): H33A_DROME - Experimental evidence at protein level: Swiss-Prot protein existence level 1. Variant histone H3 which replaces conventional H3 in a wide range of nucleosomes in active genes and is specifically enriched in modifications associated with active chromatin. Constitutes the predominant form of histone H3 in non-dividing cells and is incorporated into chromatin independently of DNA synthesis. Deposited at sites of nucleosomal displacement throughout transcribed genes, suggesting that it represents an epigenetic imprint of transcriptionally active chromatin. Nucleosomes wrap and compact
   4822..5993    -  promoter       EF-1α promoter: strong constitutive promoter for human elongation factor EF-1α
   6104..6221    -  misc_feature   cPPT/CTS: central polypurine tract and central termination sequence of HIV-1
   6271..6371    -  CDS            Rev (fragment): human immunodeficiency virus 1 (HIV-1) Rev protein; rev; enhances nuclear export of unspliced and incompletely spliced viral mRNAs
   6748..6981    -  misc_feature   RRE: The Rev response element (RRE) of HIV-1 allows for Rev-dependent mRNA export from the nucleus to the cytoplasm.
   7156..7494    -  CDS            HIV-1 gag (fragment): gag protein from human immunodeficiency virus 1; gag
   7478..7603    -  misc_feature   HIV-1 Ψ: packaging signal of human immunodeficiency virus type 1
   7650..7830    -  LTR            5' LTR (truncated): truncated 5' long terminal repeat (LTR) from HIV-1
   7848..8047    -  promoter       CMV promoter: human cytomegalovirus (CMV) immediate early promoter
   8048..8427    -  enhancer       CMV enhancer: human cytomegalovirus immediate early enhancer
   8582..8634    +  misc_feature   bom (fragment): basis of mobility region from pBR322
   8693..8797    +  promoter       AmpR promoter: bla
   8798..9658    +  CDS            AmpR: β-lactamase; bla; confers resistance to ampicillin, carbenicillin, and related antibiotics
