[The description below was written by a language model from this plasmid's Addgene catalogue record and pLannotate feature annotations shown in this document.]
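Description:
pLenti-K36M TAIL[1-44]-3AID-HA-2A-mCherryBSD is an HIV-1-derived lentiviral transfer plasmid for stable expression in mammalian cells of a degradable fragment of the H3.3 K36M oncohistone. It is propagated in bacteria through a high-copy ColE1/pUC-type origin with ampicillin resistance (AmpR). The viral genome is transcribed from a CMV enhancer/promoter fused to a truncated 5' LTR. It carries the Ψ packaging signal with a partial gag sequence, the Rev response element for nuclear export of the unspliced RNA, the cPPT/CTS, a WPRE to boost transcript expression, and a second truncated LTR at the 3' end. The 3' LTR is preceded by a residual nef fragment.

Within the provirus, an EF-1α promoter drives a single open reading frame. It begins with amino acids 1–44 of human H3.3 bearing the K36M substitution; the annotation tool matched this segment to the highly conserved Drosophila H3.3 homologue. Next come the 3xAID degron and an HA epitope tag. The feature table detects the degron as a series of Arabidopsis Aux/IAA-family fragments, consistent with repeated auxin-inducible degron units, but it does not separately annotate the HA tag or the 2A peptide. According to the record, a T2A sequence then separates the tail fusion from mCherry joined to blasticidin S deaminase, so transduced cells can be both selected with blasticidin and tracked by red fluorescence. A single loxP site lies downstream of the marker, and its purpose is not stated.

The AID tag should allow auxin-triggered depletion of the tail peptide in cells supplying a compatible auxin receptor such as TIR1, which this plasmid does not encode. The associated work examines how H3.3 K36M disrupts the establishment of epigenetic memory through loss of DNA methylation.
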