Addgene plasmid #225872: pLenti-K36M TAIL[1-44]-3AID-HA-2A-mCherryBSD
Purpose: Lentiviral expression of AID degron tagged H3.3(K36M) histone tail corresponding to amino acids 1-44 and mCherry fused BlasticidinR
Depositing lab: Lacra Bintu. Depositing organization: Stanford University. Publication: The H3.3 K36M oncohistone disrupts the establishment of epigenetic memory through loss of DNA methylation. Sinha J, Nickels JF, Thurm AR, Ludwig CH, Archibald BN, Hinks MM, Wan J, Fang D, Bintu L. bioRxiv [Preprint]. 2023 Oct 14:2023.10.13.562147. doi: 10.1101/2023.10.13.562147. PubMed 37873347.
Backbone
  Vector backbone: pLenti
  Vector type: Mammalian Expression, Lentiviral, Synthetic Biology
  Selectable markers: Blasticidin
Growth in bacteria
  Bacterial resistance: Ampicillin, 100 μg/mL
  Growth temperature: 37°C
  Growth strain: NEB Stable
  Copy number: Unknown
Gene/Insert
  Gene/Insert name: H3.3(K36M) amino acids 1-44
  Species: H. sapiens (human), Synthetic
  Mutation: amino acids 1-44 from H3.3 K36M
  Entrez Gene: H3-3A (a.k.a. BRYLIB1, H3-3B, H3.3A, H3F3, H3F3A); H3-3B (a.k.a. BRYLIB2, H3-3A, H3.3B, H3F3B)
  Tag / fusion protein: T2A-mCherry (C terminal on insert); 3xAID HA (C terminal on insert)
Terms and licenses: Academic/Nonprofit Terms; Industry Terms: Not Available to Industry
How to cite: pLenti-K36M TAIL[1-44]-3AID-HA-2A-mCherryBSD was a gift from Lacra Bintu (Addgene plasmid # 225872 ; http://n2t.net/addgene:225872 ; RRID:Addgene_225872)
